>Addgene plasmid #192489 | pAAV U6-DR30(sapI)-0.5Syn-CasRX-mCherry-pA | addgene full sequence | sequence record 380376 | Addgene NGS Result
CTGGCCTTTTGCTGGCCTTTTGCTCACATGTCCTGCAGGCAGCTGCGCGCTCGCTCGCTCACTGAGGCCG
CCCGGGCGTCGGGCGACCTTTGGTCGCCCGGCCTCAGTGAGCGAGCGAGCGCGCAGAGAGGGAGTGGCCA
ACTCCATCACTAGGGGTTCCTGCGGCCTCTAGAGCTAGCGAGGGCCTATTTCCCATGATTCCTTCATATT
TGCATATACGATACAAGGCTGTTAGAGAGATAATTGGAATTAATTTGACTGTAAACACAAAGATATTAGT
ACAAAATACGTGACGTAGAAAGTAATAATTTCTTGGGTAGTTTGCAGTTTTAAAATTATGTTTTAAAATG
GACTATCATATGCTTACCGTAACTTGAAAGTATTTCGATTTCTTGGCTTTATATATCTTGTGGAAAGGAC
GAAACACCGAACCCCTACCAACTGGTCGGGGTTTGAAACGGAAGAGCGAGCTCTTCTTTTTTTTCTGTAC
AACGCGTACAAGTATCTGGGAAGGGTAACAATGCAAGTTAGCCTGAGGATTTAGGAGGAGGCTGAAAAAC
AGAGTAGGAGCCTTACTACGGGTCCAGACCCTACGGACAAGAACCCCCACTCCCACTCCCCAAATTGCGC
ATTCCCTCCCCCATCAGAGGGGGAGGGGAAGAGGATGCAGCGCGGCGCGGCGCGTGCGCACTGTCGGATT
TAGTACCGCGGACAGAGCCTTCGCCCCCGCTGCCGGCGCGCGCCACCACCTCCCCAGCACCAAAGGCGGG
CTGACGTCACTCTCCAGCCCTCCCCAAACTCCCCTACCTCACCGCCTTGGTCGCGTCCGTGCAGCGGTGA
GTCCAGTCGGGCCGCACCACAAGAGGTGCAAGATAGGGGGGTGCAGGCGCGACCATACGCTCTGCGGCGG
CAGAGCCTCAGCGCTGCCTCAGTCTGCAGCGGGCAGCAGAGGAGTCGCGTCGTGCCAGAGAGCGCCGCCG
TGCTCCTGAGCCCCTTGCGCTCCGCCCCCGCGGCCCACCGACCCACTGCCCCTTGGATCCACCGGTGCCA
CCATGAGCCCCAAGAAGAAGAGAAAGGTGGAGGCCAGCATCGAAAAAAAAAAGTCCTTCGCCAAGGGCAT
GGGCGTGAAGTCCACACTCGTGTCCGGCTCCAAAGTGTACATGACAACCTTCGCCGAAGGCAGCGACGCC
AGGCTGGAAAAGATCGTGGAGGGCGACAGCATCAGGAGCGTGAATGAGGGCGAGGCCTTCAGCGCTGAAA
TGGCCGATAAAAACGCCGGCTATAAGATCGGCAACGCCAAATTCAGCCATCCTAAGGGCTACGCCGTGGT
GGCTAACAACCCTCTGTATACAGGACCCGTCCAGCAGGATATGCTCGGCCTGAAGGAAACTCTGGAAAAG
AGGTACTTCGGCGAGAGCGCTGATGGCAATGACAATATTTGTATCCAGGTGATCCATAACATCCTGGACA
TTGAAAAAATCCTCGCCGAATACATTACCAACGCCGCCTACGCCGTCAACAATATCTCCGGCCTGGATAA
GGACATTATTGGATTCGGCAAGTTCTCCACAGTGTATACCTACGACGAATTCAAAGACCCCGAGCACCAT
AGGGCCGCTTTCAACAATAACGATAAGCTCATCAACGCCATCAAGGCCCAGTATGACGAGTTCGACAACT
TCCTCGATAACCCCAGACTCGGCTATTTCGGCCAGGCCTTTTTCAGCAAGGAGGGCAGAAATTACATCAT
CAATTACGGCAACGAATGCTATGACATTCTGGCCCTCCTGAGCGGACTGAGGCACTGGGTGGTCCATAAC
AACGAAGAAGAGTCCAGGATCTCCAGGACCTGGCTCTACAACCTCGATAAGAACCTCGACAACGAATACA
TCTCCACCCTCAACTACCTCTACGACAGGATCACCAATGAGCTGACCAACTCCTTCTCCAAGAACTCCGC
CGCCAACGTGAACTATATTGCCGAAACTCTGGGAATCAACCCTGCCGAATTCGCCGAACAATATTTCAGA
TTCAGCATTATGAAAGAGCAGAAAAACCTCGGATTCAATATCACCAAGCTCAGGGAAGTGATGCTGGACA
GGAAGGATATGTCCGAGATCAGGAAAAATCATAAGGTGTTCGACTCCATCAGGACCAAGGTCTACACCAT
GATGGACTTTGTGATTTATAGGTATTACATCGAAGAGGATGCCAAGGTGGCTGCCGCCAATAAGTCCCTC
CCCGATAATGAGAAGTCCCTGAGCGAGAAGGATATCTTTGTGATTAACCTGAGGGGCTCCTTCAACGACG
ACCAGAAGGATGCCCTCTACTACGATGAAGCTAATAGAATTTGGAGAAAGCTCGAAAATATCATGCACAA
CATCAAGGAATTTAGGGGAAACAAGACAAGAGAGTATAAGAAGAAGGACGCCCCTAGACTGCCCAGAATC
CTGCCCGCTGGCCGTGATGTTTCCGCCTTCAGCAAACTCATGTATGCCCTGACCATGTTCCTGGATGGCA
AGGAGATCAACGACCTCCTGACCACCCTGATTAATAAATTCGATAACATCCAGAGCTTCCTGAAGGTGAT
GCCTCTCATCGGAGTCAACGCTAAGTTCGTGGAGGAATACGCCTTTTTCAAAGACTCCGCCAAGATCGCC
GATGAGCTGAGGCTGATCAAGTCCTTCGCTAGAATGGGAGAACCTATTGCCGATGCCAGGAGGGCCATGT
ATATCGACGCCATCCGTATTTTAGGAACCAACCTGTCCTATGATGAGCTCAAGGCCCTCGCCGACACCTT
TTCCCTGGACGAGAACGGAAACAAGCTCAAGAAAGGCAAGCACGGCATGAGAAATTTCATTATTAATAAC
GTGATCAGCAATAAAAGGTTCCACTACCTGATCAGATACGGTGATCCTGCCCACCTCCATGAGATCGCCA
AAAACGAGGCCGTGGTGAAGTTCGTGCTCGGCAGGATCGCTGACATCCAGAAAAAACAGGGCCAGAACGG
CAAGAACCAGATCGACAGGTACTACGAAACTTGTATCGGAAAGGATAAGGGCAAGAGCGTGAGCGAAAAG
GTGGACGCTCTCACAAAGATCATCACCGGAATGAACTACGACCAATTCGACAAGAAAAGGAGCGTCATTG
AGGACACCGGCAGGGAAAACGCCGAGAGGGAGAAGTTTAAAAAGATCATCAGCCTGTACCTCACCGTGAT
CTACCACATCCTCAAGAATATTGTCAATATCAACGCCAGGTACGTCATCGGATTCCATTGCGTCGAGCGT
GATGCTCAACTGTACAAGGAGAAAGGCTACGACATCAATCTCAAGAAACTGGAAGAGAAGGGATTCAGCT
CCGTCACCAAGCTCTGCGCTGGCATTGATGAAACTGCCCCCGATAAGAGAAAGGACGTGGAAAAGGAGAT
GGCTGAAAGAGCCAAGGAGAGCATTGACAGCCTCGAGAGCGCCAACCCCAAGCTGTATGCCAATTACATC
AAATACAGCGACGAGAAGAAAGCCGAGGAGTTCACCAGGCAGATTAACAGGGAGAAGGCCAAAACCGCCC
TGAACGCCTACCTGAGGAACACCAAGTGGAATGTGATCATCAGGGAGGACCTCCTGAGAATTGACAACAA
GACATGTACCCTGTTCAGAAACAAGGCCGTCCACCTGGAAGTGGCCAGGTATGTCCACGCCTATATCAAC
GACATTGCCGAGGTCAATTCCTACTTCCAACTGTACCATTACATCATGCAGAGAATTATCATGAATGAGA
GGTACGAGAAAAGCAGCGGAAAGGTGTCCGAGTACTTCGACGCTGTGAATGACGAGAAGAAGTACAACGA
TAGGCTCCTGAAACTGCTGTGTGTGCCTTTCGGCTACTGTATCCCCAGGTTTAAGAACCTGAGCATCGAG
GCCCTGTTCGATAGGAACGAGGCCGCCAAGTTCGACAAGGAGAAAAAGAAGGTGTCCGGCAATTCCGGAT
CCGGACCTAAGAAAAAGAGGAAGGTGGCCGCTGCGTACCCATACGATGTTCCAGATTACGCTGCCAGCGG
CAGTGGAGAGGGCAGAGGAAGTCTGCTAACATGCGGTGACGTCGAGGAGAATCCTGGCCCAGTGAGCAAG
GGCGAGGAGGATAACATGGCCATCATCAAGGAGTTCATGCGCTTCAAGGTGCACATGGAGGGCTCCGTGA
ACGGCCACGAGTTCGAGATCGAGGGCGAGGGCGAGGGCCGCCCCTACGAGGGCACCCAGACCGCCAAGCT
GAAGGTGACCAAGGGTGGCCCCCTGCCCTTCGCCTGGGACATCCTGTCCCCTCAGTTCATGTACGGCTCC
AAGGCCTACGTGAAGCACCCCGCCGACATCCCCGACTACTTGAAGCTGTCCTTCCCCGAGGGCTTCAAGT
GGGAGCGCGTGATGAACTTCGAGGACGGCGGCGTGGTGACCGTGACCCAGGACTCCTCCCTGCAGGACGG
CGAGTTCATCTACAAGGTGAAGCTGCGCGGCACCAACTTCCCCTCCGACGGCCCCGTAATGCAGAAGAAG
ACCATGGGCTGGGAGGCCTCCTCCGAGCGGATGTACCCCGAGGACGGCGCCCTGAAGGGCGAGATCAAGC
AGAGGCTGAAGCTGAAGGACGGCGGCCACTACGACGCTGAGGTCAAGACCACCTACAAGGCCAAGAAGCC
CGTGCAGCTGCCCGGCGCCTACAACGTCAACATCAAGTTGGACATCACCTCCCACAACGAGGACTACACC
ATCGTGGAACAGTACGAACGCGCCGAGGGCCGCCACTCCACCGGCGGCATGGACGAGCTGTACAAGTAAA
AGCTTAATAAAAGATCTTTATTTTCATTAGATCTGTGTGTTGGTTTTTTGTGTGCGGCCGCAGGAACCCC
TAGTGATGGAGTTGGCCACTCCCTCTCTGCGCGCTCGCTCGCTCACTGAGGCCGGGCGACCAAAGGTCGC
CCGACGCCCGGGCTTTGCCCGGGCGGCCTCAGTGAGCGAGCGAGCGCGCAGCTGCCTGCAGGGGCGCCTG
ATGCGGTATTTTCTCCTTACGCATCTGTGCGGTATTTCACACCGCATA
[95 nt withheld, positions 5089-5183]
T
[46 nt withheld, positions 5185-5230]
C
[141 nt withheld, positions 5232-5372]
CCTTTGACGTTGGAGTCCACGTTCTTT
[37 nt withheld, positions 5400-5436]
ACTCTATCTCGGGCTATTCTTTTGATTTATAAGGGATTTTGCCGATTTCGGTCTATTGGTTAAAAAATGA
GCTGATTTAACAAAAATTTAACGCGAATTTTAACAAAATATTAACGTTTACAATTTTATGGTGCACTCTC
AGTACAATCTGCTCTGATGCCGCATAGTTAAGCCAGCCCCGACACCCGCCAACACCCGCTGACGCGCCCT
GACGGGCTTGTCTGCTCCCGGCATCCGCTTACAGACAAGCTGTGACCGTCTCCGGGAGCTGCATGTGTCA
GAGGTTTTCACCGTCATCACCGAAACGCGCGAGACGAAAGGGCCTCGTGATACGCCTATTTTTATAGGTT
AATGTCATGATAATAATGGTTTCTTAGACGTCAGGTGGCACTTTTCGGGGAAATGTGCGCGGAACCCCTA
TTTGTTTATTTTTCTAAATACATTCAAATATGTATCCGCTCATGAGACAATAACCCTGATAAATGCTTCA
ATAATATTGAAAAAGGAAGAGTATGAGTATTCAACATTTCCGTGTCGCCCTTATTCCCTTTTTTGCGGCA
TTTTGCCTTCCTGTTTTTGCTCACCCAGAAACGCTGGTGAAAGTAAAAGATGCTGAAGATCAGTTGGGTG
CACGAGTGGGTTACATCGAACTGGATCTCAACAGCGGTAAGATCCTTGAGAGTTTTCGCCCCGAAGAACG
TTTTCCAATGATGAGCACTTTTAAAGTTCTGCTATGTGGCGCGGTATTATCCCGTATTGACGCCGGGCAA
GAGCAACTCGGTCGCCGCATACACTATTCTCAGAATGACTTGGTTGAGTACTCACCAGTCACAGAAAAGC
ATCTTACGGATGGCATGACAGTAAGAGAATTATGCAGTGCTGCCATAACCATGAGTGATAACACTGCGGC
CAACTTACTTCTGACAACGATCGGAGGACCGAAGGAGCTAACCGCTTTTTTGCACAACATGGGGGATCAT
GTAACTCGCCTTGATCGTTGGGAACCGGAGCTGAATGAAGCCATACCAAACGACGAGCGTGACACCACGA
TGCCTGTAGCAATGGCAACAACGTTGCGCAAACTATTAACTGGCGAACTACTTACTCTAGCTTCCCGGCA
ACAATTAATAGACTGGATGGAGGCGGATAAAGTTGCAGGACCACTTCTGCGCTCGGCCCTTCCGGCTGGC
TGGTTTATTGCTGATAAATCTGGAGCCGGTGAGCGTGGAAGCCGCGGTATCATTGCAGCACTGGGGCCAG
ATGGTAAGCCCTCCCGTATCGTAGTTATCTACACGACGGGGAGTCAGGCAACTATGGATGAACGAAATAG
ACAGATCGCTGAGATAGGTGCCTCACTGATTAAGCATTGGTAACTGTCAGACCAAGTTTACTCATATATA
CTTTAGATTGATTTAAAACTTCATTTTTAATTTAAAAGGATCTAGGTGAAGATCCTTTTTGATAATCTCA
TGACCAAAATCCCTTAACGTGAGTTTTCGTTCCACTGAGCGTCAGACCCCGTAGAAAAGATCAAAGGATC
TTCTTGAGATCCTTTTTTTCTGCGCGTAATCTGCTGCTTGCAAACAAAAAAACCACCGCTACCAGCGGTG
GTTTGTTTGCCGGATCAAGAGCTACCAACTCTTTTTCCGAAGGTAACTGGCTTCAGCAGAGCGCAGATAC
CAAATACTGTTCTTCTAGTGTAGCCGTAGTTAGGCCACCACTTCAAGAACTCTGTAGCACCGCCTACATA
CCTCGCTCTGCTAATCCTGTTACCAGTGGCTGCTGCCAGTGGCGATAAGTCGTGTCTTACCGGGTTGGAC
TCAAGACGATAGTTACCGGATAAGGCGCAGCGGTCGGGCTGAACGGGGGGTTCGTGCACACAGCCCAGCT
TGGAGCGAACGACCTACACCGAACTGAGATACCTACAGCGTGAGCTATGAGAAAGCGCCACGCTTCCCGA
AGGGAGAAAGGCGGACAGGTATCCGGTAAGCGGCAGGGTCGGAACAGGAGAGCGCACGAGGGAGCTTCCA
GGGGGAAACGCCTGGTATCTTTATAGTCCTGTCGGGTTTCGCCACCTCTGACTTGAGCGTCGATTTTTGT
GATGCTCGTCAGGGGGGCGGAGCCTATGGAAAAACGCCAGCAACGCGGCCTTTTTACGGTTC
Features (pLannotate 1.2.2; 17 found; start..end, strand, type, name):
     43..70      +  repeat_region  AAV2 ITR (fragment): inverted terminal repeat of adeno-associated virus serotype 2 inverted
     99..126     +  repeat_region  AAV2 ITR (fragment): inverted terminal repeat of adeno-associated virus serotype 2 inverted
    180..420     +  promoter       U6 promoter: RNA polymerase III promoter for human U6 snRNA
    430..459     +  misc_RNA       RfxCas13d DR30: 5' processed 30-base direct repeat for an RfxCas13d gRNA (Konermann et al., 2018)
    474..491     +  terminator     CYC1 terminator (fragment): S. cerevisiae CYC1; transcription terminator for CYC1
   1089..3986    +  CDS            RfxCas13d: RNA-targeting Type VI CRISPR protein from Ruminococcus flavefaciens strain XPD3002 (Konermann et al., 2018)
   4026..4052    +  CDS            3xHA (fragment): three tandem HA epitope tags
   4122..4828    +  CDS            mCherry (fragment): monomeric derivative of DsRed fluorescent protein (Shaner et al., 2004) mammalian codon-optimized
   4836..4884    +  polyA_signal   poly(A) signal: synthetic polyadenylation signal
   4892..5032    +  repeat_region  AAV2 ITR: inverted terminal repeat of adeno-associated virus serotype 2 inverted
   5037..5088    -  misc_feature   bom (fragment): basis of mobility region from pBR322
   5107..5562    +  rep_origin     f1 ori (sequence partly withheld): f1 bacteriophage origin of replication; arrow indicates direction of (+) strand synthesis
   5563..5612    -  misc_feature   bom (fragment): basis of mobility region from pBR322
   5714..5749    -  CDS            rop (fragment): Rop protein, which maintains plasmids at low copy number; rop
   5844..5948    +  promoter       AmpR promoter: bla
   5949..6809    +  CDS            AmpR: β-lactamase; bla; confers resistance to ampicillin, carbenicillin, and related antibiotics
   6980..7568    +  rep_origin     ori: high-copy-number ColE1/pMB1/pBR322/pUC origin of replication
