[The description below was written by a language model from this plasmid's Addgene catalogue record and pLannotate feature annotations shown in this document.]
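Description:
pAAV U6-DR30(sapI)-0.5Syn-CasRX-mCherry-pA is a 7.6 kb adeno-associated virus transfer plasmid that places the RNA-targeting CRISPR effector CasRx (RfxCas13d, from Ruminococcus flavefaciens) and a cloning position for its guide RNA on a single AAV genome. It is maintained in E. coli through a high-copy ColE1/pUC-type origin with ampicillin selection from the bla gene, and the backbone also carries an f1 phage origin. The cassette is flanked by AAV2 inverted terminal repeats, which direct replication and packaging of the intervening DNA into AAV particles. The right ITR is annotated in full, whereas only short fragments of the left ITR were detected in the sequencing-derived record.

Two transcription units sit between the ITRs. A human U6 RNA polymerase III promoter drives the 30-base processed RfxCas13d direct repeat (DR30). The "sapI" in the name suggests a SapI-based site for inserting a spacer downstream of the repeat, and the record lists no guide sequence, so the plasmid appears to be an empty guide-cloning backbone. A short match to the CYC1 terminator just after the repeat is probably incidental. Downstream lies the wild-type RfxCas13d coding sequence, followed by an HA epitope fragment, mCherry and a compact synthetic polyadenylation signal. The catalogue names the promoter as 0.5Syn, presumably a shortened synapsin promoter for neuronal expression, although it was not annotated in the feature table. The record also does not say whether mCherry is fused directly to CasRx or separated by a linker or cleavage peptide. The stated purpose is co-expression of CasRx and a gRNA, with the red reporter marking transduced cells, as part of an AAV resource for Cas13d-mediated RNA targeting.
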