Addgene plasmid #192489: pAAV U6-DR30(sapI)-0.5Syn-CasRX-mCherry-pA
Purpose: To express CasRX and a gRNA
Depositing lab: Jonathan Ploski. Depositing organization: Pennsylvania State University, College of Medicine. Publication: Adeno-associated viral vector resource for the RNA-targeting Cas13d: A comparison of high-fidelity variants, DjCas13d and hfCas13d. Back F, Sandoval A, Vu LM, Hong VM, Bhaskara A, Rodriguez SR, O'Brien JT, Kolber BJ, Kroener S, Ploski JE. Mol Ther Methods Clin Dev. 2025 Aug 20;33(4):101565. doi: 10.1016/j.omtm.2025.101565. eCollection 2025 Dec 11. PubMed 41020266.
Backbone
  Vector backbone: pAAV
  Vector type: AAV
Growth in bacteria
  Bacterial resistance: Ampicillin, 100 μg/mL
  Growth temperature: 37°C
  Growth strain: NEB Stable
  Copy number: High Copy
Gene/Insert
  Gene/Insert name: CasRx (alt name: RfxCas13d)
  gRNA/shRNA sequence: Unspecified
  Species: R. flavefaciens
  Mutation: No
  Promoter: 0.5Syn
  Cloning method: Restriction Enzyme; 5′ cloning site Unknown (unknown if destroyed)
Terms and licenses: Academic/Nonprofit Terms; Industry Terms: Not Available to Industry
How to cite: pAAV U6-DR30(sapI)-0.5Syn-CasRX-mCherry-pA was a gift from Jonathan Ploski (Addgene plasmid # 192489 ; http://n2t.net/addgene:192489 ; RRID:Addgene_192489)
